>Addgene plasmid #205364 | pICH41295(pro5U)-pAT1G64990 | addgene full sequence | sequence record 404900 | Addgene NGS Result
AGACAGGCTTATCTTGGACAAGAAGAAGATCGCTTGGCCTCGCGCGCAGATCAGTTGGAAGAATTTGTCC
ATTACGTAAAAGGCGAGATCACCAAGGTAGTCGGCAAATAACTGTCAGACCAAGTTTACTCATATATACT
TTAGATTGATTTAAAACTTCATTTTTAATTTAAAAGGATCTAGGTGAAGATCCTTTTTGATAATCTCATG
ACCAAAATCCCTTAACGTGAGTTTTCGTTCCACTGAGCGTCAGACCCCGTAGAAAAGATCAAAGGATCTT
CTTGAGATCCTTTTTTTCTGCGCGTAATCTGCTGCTTGCAAACAAAAAAACCACCGCTACCAGCGGTGGT
TTGTTTGCCGGATCAAGAGCTACCAACTCTTTTTCCGAAGGTAACTGGCTTCAGCAGAGCGCAGATACCA
AATACTGTTCTTCTAGTGTAGCCGTAGTTAGGCCACCACTTCAAGAACTCTGTAGCACCGCCTACATACC
TCGCTCTGCTAATCCTGTTACCAGTGGCTGCTGCCAGTGGCGATAAGTCGTGTCTTACCGGGTTGGACTC
AAGACGATAGTTACCGGATAAGGCGCAGCGGTCGGGCTGAACGGGGGGTTCGTGCACACAGCCCAGCTTG
GAGCGAACGACCTACACCGAACTGAGATACCTACAGCGTGAGCTATGAGAAAGCGCCACGCTTCCCGAAG
GGAGAAAGGCGGACAGGTATCCGGTAAGCGGCAGGGTCGGAACAGGAGAGCGCACGAGGGAGCTTCCAGG
GGGAAACGCCTGGTATCTTTATAGTCCTGTCGGGTTTCGCCACCTCTGACTTGAGCGTCGATTTTTGTGA
TGCTCGTCAGGGGGGCGGAGCCTATGGAAAAACGCCAGCAACGCGGCCTTTTTACGGTTCCTGGCCTTTT
GCTGGCCTTTTGCTCACATGTTCTTTCCTGCGTTATCCCCTGATTCTGTGGATAACCGTATTACCGCCTT
TGAGTGAGCTGATACCGCTCGCCGCAGCCGAACGACCGAGCGCAGCGAGTCAGTGAGCGAGGAAGCGGAA
GAGCGCCCAATACGCAAACCGCCTCTCCCCGCGCGTTGGCCGATTCATTAATCACTCTGTGGTCTCAGGA
GAAATGTAGGATTGAAAAGCATAAAAACATTATAAACAAAATAGCTCAAAACTTTTTTTTGTTAAATAAT
TGTGATATAATAAGAAAAACGTTTTGTAGTTTTTTTAATTTTGAATTATTTTTTCCACATGCATCAAATA
TAACATACACATGAAAATCAAATATAAATGTATGATAAATATTGTGAATGGTAAAAATAATAGAATCACG
TTATGAAAAATGGTATATTATACATCATCGATTGGTGTCTGATAAGTTTGGAGGAAACTTTAGCAATAAT
ACAGGTTTTCTCTATTTATTCATTAGCTAATAGGATTATTTATACAAAAATCATAACTTGATTAGCAAGT
TCTTTACATTTATGATAATATTAAATTTTCTATCTAACAATAAGAAAATGTACACAAATATTAATTTTTT
ATTAATGATAAAAAAAATATTTATCTTGATCCCGTAATTATAAGATTTATCATGAACTATCGATATCCCG
ATCTTTCCCTTCCCACTTCCCGCAAATTTATATATGGTAACACGTGTAAGATTGGACAAGCCTTCTAAAC
AACAATTTTAATGAATCGATCATTTTTCGTGTATATATGTAAAAGTGAAAGAAAAACAAAAAAATCAATC
GACCAGATAAGAAAACATGTCGGAAAATGGAGTTAAAATTATCATCAACACTAGACTAGACGCCAAAACC
TATAAACAAAAAAAAAGGATAGAAACACTATTGTTGTGCAGTTTCTTTCACATTACTCCGTAGCTCAATG
GTTGGTTAGCGTTTAATAACGCCTTCCTCTCTGCGAGTTCGAGTTGAGTCGCATGGTGGTGGTGGTGATG
ATGAAGTTGATGAGGTTGTTGTTGATTAGAGTTTAAACCAAATAAACCCTAACCAAAAATAAATAAGGTA
TTCTTAAATACTTTTTTTTTAATTGTTTCATAAATGATCAAATTCGAATCGAATCGTACAACAGAAGCTC
TGGTGTTGAATCGCCATGAGGTTTTTGCAGATCTGAGGTTTTTTCTCGAGAAGTAAGAGAGATCTGGAAT
TTGGCGACGAATGTGAGACCACGAAGTGGCTCTTCAGTGGACGAAAGGGCCTCGTGATACGCCTATTTTT
ATAGGTTAATGTCATGATAATAATGGTTTCTTAGACGTCAGGTGGCACTTTTCGGGGAAATGTGCGCGGA
ACCCCTATTTGTTTATTTTTCTAAATACATTCAAATATGTATCCGCTCATGAGACAATAACCCTGATAAA
TGCTTCAATAATATTGAAAAAGGAAGAGTATGCGCTCACGCAACTGGTCCAGAACCTTGACCGAACGCAG
CGGTGGTAACGGCGCAGTGGCGGTTTTCATGGCTTGTTATGACTGTTTTTTTTTGGGGTACAGTCTATGC
CTCGGGCATCCAAGCAGCAAGCGCGTTACGCCGTGGGTCGATGTTTGATGTTATGGAGCAGCAACGATGT
TACGCAGCAGGGCAGTCGCCCTAAAACAAAGTTAAACATCATGAGGGAAGCGGTGATCGCCGAAGTATCG
ACTCAACTATCAGAGGTAGTTGGCGTCATCGAGCGCCATCTCGAACCGACGTTGCTGGCCGTACATTTGT
ACGGCTCCGCAGTGGATGGCGGCCTGAAGCCACACAGCGATATTGATTTGCTGGTTACGGTGACCGTAAG
GCTTGATGAAACAACGCGGCGAGCTTTGATCAACGACCTTTTGGAAACTTCGGCTTCCCCTGGAGAGAGC
GAGATTCTCCGCGCTGTAGAAGTCACCATTGTTGTGCACGACGACATCATTCCGTGGCGTTATCCAGCTA
AGCGCGAACTGCAATTTGGAGAATGGCAGCGCAATGACATTCTTGCAGGTATCTTCGAGCCAGCCACGAT
CGACATTGATCTGGCTATCTTGCTGACAAAAGCAAGAGAACATAGCGTTGCCTTGGTAGGTCCAGCGGCG
GAGGAACTCTTTGATCCGGTTCCTGAACAGGATCTATTTGAGGCGCTAAATGAAACCTTAACGCTATGGA
ACTCGCCGCCCGACTGGGCTGGCGATGAGCGAAATGTAGTGCTTACGTTGTCCCGCATTTGGTACAGCGC
AGTAACCGGCAAAATCGCGCCGAAGGATGTCGCTGCCGACTGGGCAATGGAGCGCCTGCCGGCCCAGTAT
CAGCCCGTCATACTTGAAGCT
Features (pLannotate 1.2.2; 6 found; start..end, strand, type, name):
    282..870     +  rep_origin     ori: high-copy-number ColE1/pMB1/pBR322/pUC origin of replication
   1053..1102    +  CDS            lacI (fragment): lac repressor; lacI; The lac repressor binds to the lac operator to inhibit transcription in E. coli. This inhibition can be relieved by adding lactose or isopropyl-β-D-thiogalactopyranoside (IPTG).
   2305..2409    +  promoter       AmpR promoter: bla
   2400..2480    -  CDS            int (fragment): INT2_ECOLX - Protein inferred from homology: Swiss-Prot protein existence level 3. Putative integrase believed to be involved in the insertion of antibiotic resistance genes into plasmids and transposons. From Escherichia coli.
   2568..2624    +  CDS            GmR (fragment): gentamycin acetyltransferase; aacC1; confers resistance to gentamycin
   2631..108     +  CDS            aadA (across the origin): S3AD_ECOLX - Experimental evidence at protein level: Swiss-Prot protein existence level 1. Mediates bacterial resistance to the antibiotics streptomycin and spectinomycin. From Escherichia coli.
