[The description below was written by a language model from this plasmid's Addgene catalogue record and pLannotate feature annotations shown in this document.]
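Description:
pICH41295(pro5U)-pAT1G64990 is a level 0 part plasmid for the MoClo (Modular Cloning) Golden Gate assembly system, built in the pICH41295 backbone, which is the standard acceptor for combined promoter plus 5'UTR modules. It is a small (about 3.3 kb) bacterial cloning vector with no plant replication or transfer functions of its own. It is propagated in E. coli from a high-copy ColE1/pUC-type origin and selected with spectinomycin through an aadA (streptomycin/spectinomycin adenylyltransferase) gene. An AmpR (bla) promoter lies upstream of aadA and in the same orientation. The short integrase and gentamicin acetyltransferase fragments annotated between them are probably remnants of the integron-derived resistance cassette rather than functional genes. The brief lacI fragment is likewise likely a remnant of backbone sequence rather than a working repressor.

The payload is a 1,058 bp Arabidopsis thaliana sequence named pAT1G64990, catalogued as the promoter and 5'UTR region of the locus AT1G64990. The automated feature table does not annotate this insert, but it presumably occupies the unannotated stretch between the lacI fragment and the resistance cassette. The record does not give the flanking cloning sites or overhangs. In MoClo level 0 parts, the module is normally released by a type IIS restriction enzyme with defined fusion sites so it can be joined in order to coding sequence and terminator parts in a level 1 transcription unit. The plasmid comes from work on identifying and engineering constitutive and repressible plant promoters, and it serves as a reusable promoter part for driving transgene expression in plant synthetic biology constructs.
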