Addgene plasmid #205364: pICH41295(pro5U)-pAT1G64990
Purpose: MoClo lvl0 Promoter + 5'UTR part
Depositing lab: Jennifer Nemhauser. Depositing organization: University of Washington. Publication: Building a pipeline to identify and engineer constitutive and repressible promoters. Yang EJY, Nemhauser JL. Quant Plant Biol. 2023 Oct 19;4:e12. doi: 10.1017/qpb.2023.10. eCollection 2023. PubMed 37901686.
Backbone
  Vector backbone: pICH41295
  Backbone manufacturer: Sylvestre Marillonnet Lab
  Vector type: Synthetic Biology
Growth in bacteria
  Bacterial resistance: Spectinomycin, 50 μg/mL
  Growth temperature: 37°C
  Growth strain: DH5alpha
  Copy number: High Copy
Gene/Insert
  Gene/Insert name: pAT1G64990
  Species: A. thaliana (mustard weed)
  Insert size (bp): 1058
  Cloning method: Restriction Enzyme; 5′ cloning site unknown (unknown if destroyed)
Terms and licenses: Academic/Nonprofit Terms; Industry Terms: Not Available to Industry
How to cite: pICH41295(pro5U)-pAT1G64990 was a gift from Jennifer Nemhauser (Addgene plasmid # 205364 ; http://n2t.net/addgene:205364 ; RRID:Addgene_205364)
